>Addgene plasmid #189624 | pAAV-hSyn-Cluc-RMA | addgene full sequence | sequence record 376506 | Addgene NGS Result
TTCCTGGCCTTTTGCTGGCCTTTTGCTCACATGTCCTGCAGGCAGCTGCGCGCTCGCTCGCTCACTGAGG
CCGCCCGGGCGTCGGGCGACCTTTGGTCGCCCGGCCTCAGTGAGCGAGCGAGCGCGCAGAGAGGGAGTGG
CCAACTCCATCACTAGGGGTTCCTGCGGCCGCACGCGTGTGTCTAGACTGCAGAGGGCCCTGCGTATGAG
TGCAAGTGGGTTTTAGGACCAGGATGAGGCGGGGTGGGGGTGCCTACCTGACGACCGACCCCGACCCACT
GGACAAGCACCCAACCCCCATTCCCCAAATTGCGCATCCCCTATCAGAGAGGGGGAGGGGAAACAGGATG
CGGCGAGGCGCGTGCGCACTGCCAGCTTCAGCACCGCGGACAGTGCCTTCGCCCCCGCCTGGCGGCGCGC
GCCACCGCCGCCTCAGCACTGAAGGCGCGCTGACGTCACTCGCCGGTCCCCCGCAAACTCCCCTTCCCGG
CCACCTTGGTCGCGTCCGCGCCGCCGCCGGCCCAGCCGGACCGCACCACGCGAGGCGCGAGATAGGGGGG
CACGGGCGCGACCATCTGCGCTGCGGCGCCGGCGACTCAGCGCTGCCTCAGTCTGCGGTGGGCAGCGGAG
GAGTCGTGTCGTGCCTGAGAGCGCAGTCGAGAAGGTACCGGATCCTCTAGAGTCGAGCTAAAGCTTGCCA
CCATGAAGACCTTAATTCTTGCCGTTGCATTAGTCTACTGCGCCACTGTTCATTGCCAGGACTGTCCTTA
CGAACCTGATCCACCAAACACAGTTCCAACTTCCTGTGAAGCTAAAGAAGGAGAATGTATTGATAGCAGC
TGTGGCACCTGCACGAGAGACATACTATCAGATGGACTGTGTGAAAATAAACCAGGAAAAACATGTTGCC
GAATGTGTCAGTATGTAATTGAATGCAGAGTAGAGGCCGCAGGATGGTTTAGAACATTCTATGGAAAGAG
ATTCCAGTTCCAGGAACCTGGTACATACGTGTTGGGTCAAGGAACCAAGGGCGGCGACTGGAAGGTGTCC
ATCACCCTGGAGAACCTGGATGGAACCAAGGGGGCTGTGCTGACCAAGACAAGACTGGAAGTGGCTGGAG
ACATCATTGACATCGCTCAAGCTACTGAGAATCCCATCACTGTAAACGGTGGAGCTGACCCTATCATCGC
CAACCCGTACACCATCGGCGAGGTCACCATCGCTGTTGTTGAGATGCCAGGCTTCAACATCACCGTCATT
GAGTTCTTCAAACTGATCGTGATCGACATCCTCGGAGGAAGATCTGTAAGAATCGCCCCAGACACAGCAA
ACAAAGGAATGATCTCTGGCCTCTGTGGAGATCTTAAAATGATGGAAGATACAGACTTCACTTCAGATCC
AGAACAACTCGCTATTCAGCCTAAGATCAACCAGGAGTTTGACGGTTGTCCACTCTATGGAAATCCTGAT
GACGTTGCATACTGCAAAGGTCTTCTGGAGCCGTACAAGGACAGCTGCCGCAACCCCATCAACTTCTACT
ACTACACCATCTCCTGCGCCTTCGCCCGCTGTATGGGTGGAGACGAGCGAGCCTCACACGTGCTGCTTGA
CTACAGGGAGACGTGCGCTGCTCCCGAAACTAGAGGAACCTGCGTTTTGTCTGGACATACTTTCTACGAT
ACATTTGACAAAGCAAGATACCAATTCCAGGGTCCCTGCAAGGAGATTCTTATGGCCGCCGACTGTTTCT
GGAACACTTGGGATGTGAAGGTTTCACACAGGAATGTTGACTCTTACACTGAAGTAGAGAAAGTACGAAT
CAGGAAACAATCGACTGTAGTAGAACTCATTGTTGATGGAAAACAGATTCTGGTTGGAGGAGAAGCCGTG
TCCGTCCCGTACAGCTCTCAGAACACTTCCATCTACTGGCAAGATGGTGACATACTGACTACAGCCATCC
TACCTGAAGCTCTGGTGGTCAAGTTCAACTTCAAGCAACTGCTCGTCGTACATATTAGAGATCCATTCGA
TGGTAAGACTTGCGGTATTTGCGGTAACTACAACCAGGATTTCAGTGATGATTCTTTTGATGCTGAAGGA
GCCTGTGATCTGACCCCCAACCCACCGGGATGCACCGAAGAACAGAAACCTGAAGCTGAACGACTCTGCA
ATAGTCTCTTCGCCGGTCAAAGTGATCTTGATCAGAAATGTAACGTGTGCCACAAGCCTGACCGTGTCGA
ACGATGCATGTACGAGTATTGCCTGAGGGGACAACAGGGTTTCTGTGACCACGCATGGGAGTTCAAGAAA
GAATGCTACATAAAGCATGGAGACACCCTAGAAGTACCAGATGAATGCAAAGGCTCCGTCCCAGAAGTAT
CATCTGTCTTCATCTTCCCCCCAAAGCCCAAGGATGTGCTCACCATTACTCTGACTCCTAAGGTCACGTG
TGTTGTGGTAGACATCAGCAAGGATGATCCCGAGGTCCAGTTCAGCTGGTTTGTAGATGATGTGGAGGTG
CACACAGCTCAGACGCAACCCCGGGAGGAGCAGTTCAACAGCACTTTCCGCTCAGTCAGTGAACTTCCCA
TCATGCACCAGGACTGGCTCAATGGCAAGGAGTTCAAATGCAGGGTCAACAGTGCAGCTTTCCCTGCCCC
CATCGAGAAAACCATCTCCAAAACCAAAGGCAGACCGAAGGCTCCACAGGTGTACACCATTCCACCTCCC
AAGGAGCAGATGGCCAAGGATAAAGTCAGTCTGACCTGCATGATAACAGACTTCTTCCCTGAAGACATTA
CTGTGGAGTGGCAGTGGAATGGGCAGCCAGCGGAGAACTACAAGAACACTCAGCCCATCATGGACACAGA
TGGCTCTTACTTCGTCTACAGCAAGCTCAATGTGCAGAAGAGCAACTGGGAGGCAGGAAATACTTTCACC
TGCTCTGTGTTACATGAGGGCCTGCACAACCACCATACTGAGAAGAGCCTCTCCCACTCTCCTGGTAAAT
GAGTTTAATTCGATATCAAGCTTATCGATAATCAACCTCTGGATTACAAAATTTGTGAAAGATTGACTGG
TATTCTTAACTATGTTGCTCCTTTTACGCTATGTGGATACGCTGCTTTAATGCCTTTGTATCATGCTATT
GCTTCCCGTATGGCTTTCATTTTCTCCTCCTTGTATAAATCCTGGTTGCTGTCTCTTTATGAGGAGTTGT
GGCCCGTTGTCAGGCAACGTGGCGTGGTGTGCACTGTGTTTGCTGACGCAACCCCCACTGGTTGGGGCAT
TGCCACCACCTGTCAGCTCCTTTCCGGGACTTTCGCTTTCCCCCTCCCTATTGCCACGGCGGAACTCATC
GCCGCCTGCCTTGCCCGCTGCTGGACAGGGGCTCGGCTGTTGGGCACTGACAATTCCGTGGTGTTGTCGG
GGAAATCATCGTCCTTTCCTTGGCTGCTCGCCTATGTTGCCACCTGGATTCTGCGCGGGACGTCCTTCTG
CTACGTCCCTTCGGCCCTCAATCCAGCGGACCTTCCTTCCCGCGGCCTGCTGCCGGCTCTGCGGCCTCTT
CCGCGTCTTCGCCTTCGCCCTCAGACGAGTCGGATCTCCCTTTGGGCCGCCTCCCCGCATCGATACCGAG
CGCTGCTCGAGAGATCTACGGGTGGCATCCCTGTGACCCCTCCCCAGTGCCTCTCCTGGCCCTGGAAGTT
GCCACTCCAGTGCCCACCAGCCTTGTCCTAATAAAATTAAGTTGCATCATTTTGTCTGACTAGGTGTCCT
TCTATAATATTATGGGGTGGAGGGGGGTGGTATGGAGCAAGGGGCAAGTTGGGAAGACAACCTGTAGGGC
CTGCGGGGTCTATTGGGAACCAAGCTGGAGTGCAGTGGCACAATCTTGGCTCACTGCAATCTCCGCCTCC
TGGGTTCAAGCGATTCTCCTGCCTCAGCCTCCCGAGTTGTTGGGATTCCAGGCATGCATGACCAGGCTCA
GCTAATTTTTGTTTTTTTGGTAGAGACGGGGTTTCACCATATTGGCCAGGCTGGTCTCCAACTCCTAATC
TCAGGTGATCTACCCACCTTGGCCTCCCAAATTGCTGGGATTACAGGCGTGAACCACTGCTCCCTTCCCT
GTCCTTCTGATTTTGTAGGTAACCACGTGCGGACCGAGCGGCCGCAGGAACCCCTAGTGATGGAGTTGGC
CACTCCCTCTCTGCGCGCTCGCTCGCTCACTGAGGCCGGGCGACCAAAGGTCGCCCGACGCCCGGGCTTT
GCCCGGGCGGCCTCAGTGAGCGAGCGAGCGCGCAGCTGCCTGCAGGGGCGCCTGATGCGGTATTTTCTCC
TTACGCATCTGTGCGGTATTTCACACCGCATA
[95 nt withheld, positions 4373-4467]
T
[46 nt withheld, positions 4469-4514]
C
[141 nt withheld, positions 4516-4656]
CCTTTGACGTTGGAGTCCACGTTCTTT
[37 nt withheld, positions 4684-4720]
ACTCTATCTCGGGCTATTCTTTTGATTTATAAGGGATTTTGCCGATTTCGGTCTATTGGTTAAAAAATGA
GCTGATTTAACAAAAATTTAACGCGAATTTTAACAAAATATTAACGTTTACAATTTTATGGTGCACTCTC
AGTACAATCTGCTCTGATGCCGCATAGTTAAGCCAGCCCCGACACCCGCCAACACCCGCTGACGCGCCCT
GACGGGCTTGTCTGCTCCCGGCATCCGCTTACAGACAAGCTGTGACCGTCTCCGGGAGCTGCATGTGTCA
GAGGTTTTCACCGTCATCACCGAAACGCGCGAGACGAAAGGGCCTCGTGATACGCCTATTTTTATAGGTT
AATGTCATGATAATAATGGTTTCTTAGACGTCAGGTGGCACTTTTCGGGGAAATGTGCGCGGAACCCCTA
TTTGTTTATTTTTCTAAATACATTCAAATATGTATCCGCTCATGAGACAATAACCCTGATAAATGCTTCA
ATAATATTGAAAAAGGAAGAGTATGAGTATTCAACATTTCCGTGTCGCCCTTATTCCCTTTTTTGCGGCA
TTTTGCCTTCCTGTTTTTGCTCACCCAGAAACGCTGGTGAAAGTAAAAGATGCTGAAGATCAGTTGGGTG
CACGAGTGGGTTACATCGAACTGGATCTCAACAGCGGTAAGATCCTTGAGAGTTTTCGCCCCGAAGAACG
TTTTCCAATGATGAGCACTTTTAAAGTTCTGCTATGTGGCGCGGTATTATCCCGTATTGACGCCGGGCAA
GAGCAACTCGGTCGCCGCATACACTATTCTCAGAATGACTTGGTTGAGTACTCACCAGTCACAGAAAAGC
ATCTTACGGATGGCATGACAGTAAGAGAATTATGCAGTGCTGCCATAACCATGAGTGATAACACTGCGGC
CAACTTACTTCTGACAACGATCGGAGGACCGAAGGAGCTAACCGCTTTTTTGCACAACATGGGGGATCAT
GTAACTCGCCTTGATCGTTGGGAACCGGAGCTGAATGAAGCCATACCAAACGACGAGCGTGACACCACGA
TGCCTGTAGCAATGGCAACAACGTTGCGCAAACTATTAACTGGCGAACTACTTACTCTAGCTTCCCGGCA
ACAATTAATAGACTGGATGGAGGCGGATAAAGTTGCAGGACCACTTCTGCGCTCGGCCCTTCCGGCTGGC
TGGTTTATTGCTGATAAATCTGGAGCCGGTGAGCGTGGGTCTCGCGGTATCATTGCAGCACTGGGGCCAG
ATGGTAAGCCCTCCCGTATCGTAGTTATCTACACGACGGGGAGTCAGGCAACTATGGATGAACGAAATAG
ACAGATCGCTGAGATAGGTGCCTCACTGATTAAGCATTGGTAACTGTCAGACCAAGTTTACTCATATATA
CTTTAGATTGATTTAAAACTTCATTTTTAATTTAAAAGGATCTAGGTGAAGATCCTTTTTGATAATCTCA
TGACCAAAATCCCTTAACGTGAGTTTTCGTTCCACTGAGCGTCAGACCCCGTAGAAAAGATCAAAGGATC
TTCTTGAGATCCTTTTTTTCTGCGCGTAATCTGCTGCTTGCAAACAAAAAAACCACCGCTACCAGCGGTG
GTTTGTTTGCCGGATCAAGAGCTACCAACTCTTTTTCCGAAGGTAACTGGCTTCAGCAGAGCGCAGATAC
CAAATACTGTTCTTCTAGTGTAGCCGTAGTTAGGCCACCACTTCAAGAACTCTGTAGCACCGCCTACATA
CCTCGCTCTGCTAATCCTGTTACCAGTGGCTGCTGCCAGTGGCGATAAGTCGTGTCTTACCGGGTTGGAC
TCAAGACGATAGTTACCGGATAAGGCGCAGCGGTCGGGCTGAACGGGGGGTTCGTGCACACAGCCCAGCT
TGGAGCGAACGACCTACACCGAACTGAGATACCTACAGCGTGAGCTATGAGAAAGCGCCACGCTTCCCGA
AGGGAGAAAGGCGGACAGGTATCCGGTAAGCGGCAGGGTCGGAACAGGAGAGCGCACGAGGGAGCTTCCA
GGGGGAAACGCCTGGTATCTTTATAGTCCTGTCGGGTTTCGCCACCTCTGACTTGAGCGTCGATTTTTGT
GATGCTCGTCAGGGGGGCGGAGCCTATGGAAAAACGCCAGCAACGCGGCCTTTTTACGG
Features (pLannotate 1.2.2; 17 found; start..end, strand, type, name):
     46..73      +  repeat_region  AAV2 ITR (fragment): inverted terminal repeat of adeno-associated virus serotype 2 inverted
    102..129     +  repeat_region  AAV2 ITR (fragment): inverted terminal repeat of adeno-associated virus serotype 2 inverted
    209..656     +  promoter       hSyn promoter: human synapsin I promoter; confers neuron-specific expression (Kügler et al., 2003)
    670..686     +  misc_feature   MCS (fragment): pUC18/19 multiple cloning site
    703..2361    +  CDS            CLuc: secreted Cypridina luciferase contains 30 codon substitutions for efficient translation in mammalian cells
   2356..3009    +  CDS            Ighg1 (fragment): IGHG1_MOUSE - Also known as Igh-4. Experimental evidence at protein level: Swiss-Prot protein existence level 1. From Mus musculus (Mouse).
   3017..3040    +  misc_feature   MCS (fragment): pBluescript multiple cloning site
   3040..3628    +  misc_feature   WPRE: woodchuck hepatitis virus posttranscriptional regulatory element
   3660..4136    +  polyA_signal   hGH poly(A) signal: human growth hormone polyadenylation signal
   4176..4316    +  repeat_region  AAV2 ITR: inverted terminal repeat of adeno-associated virus serotype 2 inverted
   4321..4372    -  misc_feature   bom (fragment): basis of mobility region from pBR322
   4391..4846    +  rep_origin     f1 ori (sequence partly withheld): f1 bacteriophage origin of replication; arrow indicates direction of (+) strand synthesis
   4847..4896    -  misc_feature   bom (fragment): basis of mobility region from pBR322
   4998..5033    -  CDS            rop (fragment): Rop protein, which maintains plasmids at low copy number; rop
   5128..5232    +  promoter       AmpR promoter: bla
   5233..6093    +  CDS            AmpR: β-lactamase; bla; confers resistance to ampicillin, carbenicillin, and related antibiotics
   6264..6852    +  rep_origin     ori: high-copy-number ColE1/pMB1/pBR322/pUC origin of replication
