[The description below was written by a language model from this plasmid's Addgene catalogue record and pLannotate feature annotations shown in this document.]
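Description:
pAAV-hSyn-Cluc-RMA is a 6,879 bp adeno-associated virus transfer plasmid built on a pAAV backbone for neuron-restricted expression of a secreted luciferase reporter in mammalian cells. It is propagated in E. coli through a high-copy ColE1/pUC-type origin and selected with ampicillin via the β-lactamase gene and its own promoter. An f1 phage origin is also present, along with short remnants of the pBR322 bom and rop regions. The expression cassette is bracketed by AAV2 inverted terminal repeats, which allow the intervening DNA to be packaged into recombinant AAV particles when replication and capsid functions are supplied in trans. In the sequence annotation the right-hand ITR is detected in full, whereas the left-hand one appears only as two short fragments, which may reflect the difficulty of sequencing or annotating these repeats rather than a real truncation.

Within the ITRs, the human synapsin I (hSyn) promoter drives a single fusion open reading frame. A mammalian codon-optimised, naturally secreted Cypridina noctiluca luciferase (CLuc) forms the N-terminal part, and it is joined at its C-terminus to a fragment of the mouse IgG1 heavy chain constant region (Fc). The depositor calls this fusion Cluc-RMA. A WPRE downstream of the coding sequence enhances transcript stability and expression, and the human growth hormone polyadenylation signal terminates the message. According to the record, the construct is used to monitor neuronal transduction, and the associated publication concerns engineered serum markers for non-invasive readout of gene expression in the brain. This is consistent with a design in which neurons that take up the vector release a luciferase-Fc protein that can be measured by its enzymatic activity. The record itself does not detail the mechanism by which the Fc portion contributes.
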