Addgene plasmid #189624: pAAV-hSyn-Cluc-RMA
Purpose: Expresses Cluc-RMA under the hSyn promoter. Cluc-RMA for monitoring neuronal transduction.
Depositing lab: Jerzy Szablowski. Depositing organization: Rice University. Publication: Engineered serum markers for non-invasive monitoring of gene expression in the brain. Lee S, Nouraein S, Kwon JJ, Huang Z, Wojick JA, Xia B, Corder G, Szablowski JO. Nat Biotechnol. 2024 Jan 10. doi: 10.1038/s41587-023-02087-x. PubMed 38200117.
Backbone
  Vector backbone: pAAV
  Backbone size w/o insert (bp): 4569
  Total vector size (bp): 6879
  Vector type: Mammalian Expression, AAV, Luciferase
Growth in bacteria
  Bacterial resistance: Ampicillin, 100 μg/mL
  Growth temperature: 37°C
  Growth strain: NEB Stable
  Copy number: Unknown
Gene/Insert
  Gene/Insert name: Cypridina luciferase fused to Fc (alt names: Cluc-mouse IgG1 Fc; Cluc-RMA)
  Species: M. musculus (mouse), Synthetic; Cypridina noctiluca
  Promoter: hSyn
  Tag / fusion protein: Cluc (N terminal on insert); IgG1 Fc (C terminal on insert)
  Cloning method: Gibson Cloning
  Sequencing primers: 5′ tcagcgctgcctcagtct
Terms and licenses: Academic/Nonprofit Terms; Industry Terms: Not Available to Industry
Depositor comments: Cluc is derived from pCLucIPZ (Addgene #53222). IgG1 is derived from SI4-Jamc.2 (Addgene #28216). Please visit https://www.biorxiv.org/content/10.1101/2022.07.17.500352v1 for BioRxiv preprint
How to cite: pAAV-hSyn-Cluc-RMA was a gift from Jerzy Szablowski (Addgene plasmid # 189624 ; http://n2t.net/addgene:189624 ; RRID:Addgene_189624)
